>Addgene plasmid #19035 | pABCb10aa1-35-GFP | addgene partial sequence | sequence record 24872 | 19035 with EGFP-N
TCGCCCTTGCTCACCATGGTGGCGACCGGTGGATCCCGTTCAGAAGCCAGCCATATCCGAGAGGAGACGG
CCGGGGCCCACGCTCGCACGGCAGGGCCCCGACGCGGAATCAGCAGTAGCGCCCTAGCAGAAGGGGCGCG
CATGCCCATGGCGAATTCGAAGCTTGAGCTCGAGATCTGAGTCCGGTAGCGCTAGCGGATCTGACGGTTC
ACTAAACCAGCTCTGCTTATATAGACCTCCCACCGTACACGCCTACCGCCCATTTGCGTCAATGGGGCGG
AGTTGTTACGACATTTTGGAAAGTCCCGTTGATTTTGGTGCCAAAACAAACTCCCATTGACGTCAATGGG
GTGGAGACTTGGAAATCCCCGTGAGTCAAACCGCTATCCACGCCCATTGATGTACTGCCAAAACCGCATC
ACCATGGTAATAGCGATGACTAATACGTAGATGTACTGCCAAGTAGGAAAGTCCCATAAGGTCATGTACT
GGGCATAATGCCAGGCGGGCCATTTACCGTCATTGACGTCAATAGGGGGCGTACTTGGCATATGATACAC
TTGATGTACTGCCAAGTGGGCAGTTTACCGTAAATACTCCACCCATTGACGTCAATGGAAAGTCCCTATT
GGCGTTACTATGGGAACATACGTCATTATTGACGTCAATGGGCGGGGGTCGTTGGGCGGTCAGCCAGGCG
GGCCATTTACCGTAAGTTATGTAACGCGGAACTNCATATATGGGCTATGAACTAATGACCCCNNAATNN
