[The description below was written by a language model from this plasmid's Addgene catalogue record.]
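Description:
pABCb10aa1-35-GFP is a mammalian expression plasmid built on the Clontech pEGFP-N1 backbone (about 4.7 kb without insert). It is propagated in E. coli under kanamycin selection. The same resistance cassette confers neomycin resistance in mammalian cells, so stable transfectants can be selected with G418. The record does not list the promoter or origins of replication. The pEGFP-N1 backbone generally drives expression from the CMV immediate-early promoter and places cloned sequences upstream of, and in frame with, the EGFP coding region.

The insert encodes amino acids 1–35 of the mitochondrial targeting sequence of mouse ABCB10 (ABC-me), a mitochondrial ATP-binding cassette transporter. It was cloned between the EcoRI and BamHI sites of the polylinker, and both sites are retained. The fragment is therefore expressed as an N-terminal leader fused to GFP at its C terminus. The insert size is recorded as 35 bp, which appears to reflect the number of residues rather than the nucleotide length, since 35 codons would need roughly 105 bp.

The name, the insert and the associated study on targeting, import and dimerization of ABCB10 all point to a truncation reporter. It would be used to test whether this N-terminal portion of the presequence is enough to direct a passenger protein to mitochondria. GFP fluorescence in transfected mammalian cells shows the subcellular localization, probably for comparison with other presequence fragments. No feature table was provided, so element positions and the exact fusion junction cannot be confirmed from the record.
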