Addgene plasmid #19035: pABCb10aa1-35-GFP
Depositing lab: Orian Shirihai. Depositing organization: Boston University Medical Campus. Publication: Targeting, import, and dimerization of a mammalian mitochondrial ATP binding cassette (ABC) transporter, ABCB10 (ABC-me). Graf SA, Haigh SE, Corson ED, Shirihai OS. J Biol Chem. 2004 Oct 8. 279(41):42954-63. 10.1074/jbc.M405040200 PubMed 15215243.
Backbone
  Vector backbone: pEGFP N1
  Backbone manufacturer: Clontech
  Backbone size w/o insert (bp): 4700
  Vector type: Mammalian Expression
  Selectable markers: Neomycin (select with G418)
Growth in bacteria
  Bacterial resistance: Kanamycin, 50 μg/mL
  Growth temperature: 37°C
  Growth strain: DH5alpha
  Copy number: Unknown
Gene/Insert
  Gene/Insert name: amino acids 1-35 of the mitochondrial targeting sequence of ABCb10
  Species: M. musculus (mouse)
  Insert size (bp): 35
  Tag / fusion protein: GFP (C terminal on backbone)
  Cloning method: Restriction Enzyme; 5′ cloning site EcoR1 (not destroyed); 3′ cloning site BamH1 (not destroyed)
  Sequencing primers: 5′ EGFP-N Sequencing Primer (#6479-1): 745–724; 3′ EGFP-C Sequencing Primer (#6478-1)
Terms and licenses: Academic/Nonprofit Terms; Industry Terms: Not Available to Industry
How to cite: pABCb10aa1-35-GFP was a gift from Orian Shirihai (Addgene plasmid # 19035 ; http://n2t.net/addgene:19035 ; RRID:Addgene_19035)
